Addgene plasmid #110099: pBXNPHM3
Purpose: (Empty Backbone) E.coli expression vector for FX cloning system, N-terminal pelB signal sequence followed by 10xHisTag, maltose binding protein and 3C cleavage site
Depositing lab: Markus Seeger. Depositing organization: University of Zurich. Publication: Synthetic single domain antibodies for the conformational trapping of membrane proteins. Zimmermann I, Egloff P, Hutter CA, Arnold FM, Stohler P, Bocquet N, Hug MN, Huber S, Siegrist M, Hetemann L, Gera J, Gmur S, Spies P, Gygax D, Geertsma ER, Dawson RJ, Seeger MA. Elife. 2018 May 24;7. pii: 34317. doi: 10.7554/eLife.34317. PubMed 29792401.
Backbone
  Vector backbone: pBXNPHM3
  Vector type: Bacterial Expression
  Tag / fusion protein: His (N terminal on backbone)
Growth in bacteria
  Bacterial resistance: Chloramphenicol and Ampicillin, 25 & 100 μg/mL
  Growth temperature: 37°C
  Growth strain: ccdB Survival
  Copy number: High Copy
Gene/Insert
  Gene/Insert name: None
  Tag / fusion protein: His (N terminal on backbone)
Terms and licenses: Academic/Nonprofit Terms; Industry Terms: Not Available to Industry
How to cite: pBXNPHM3 was a gift from Markus Seeger (Addgene plasmid # 110099 ; http://n2t.net/addgene:110099 ; RRID:Addgene_110099)
