[The description below was written by a language model from this plasmid's Addgene catalogue record, the feature table of its GenBank file and pLannotate feature annotations shown in this document.]
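Description:
pBXNPHM3 is an empty bacterial expression backbone of about 7 kb for the FX (fragment exchange) cloning system, intended for arabinose-inducible production of secreted fusion proteins in E. coli. It replicates from a pBR322/ColE1-type origin, catalogued as high copy; a bom region and a fragment of rop are also annotated. The backbone carries an ampicillin resistance gene (β-lactamase). Expression is driven by the araBAD promoter, with the divergently transcribed araC regulator gene supplying arabinose-dependent control. rrnB T1 and T2 terminators lie downstream of the cloning site.

The reading frame begins with a pelB signal sequence that directs the product to the periplasm. It continues through a short linker, a 10xHis tag (the automated annotation detects it only as 8xHis), maltose binding protein lacking its own signal peptide, and a 3C protease cleavage site. An inserted open reading frame is therefore made as a His-MBP fusion that can be affinity purified and then released by 3C cleavage.

Immediately after the 3C site, two SapI sites flank a counterselection cassette in reverse orientation, containing the ccdB toxin gene and a chloramphenicol acetyltransferase gene. In FX cloning, this type IIS digestion swaps the cassette for the gene of interest, and ccdB kills cells that retain the unmodified vector. This is why the empty plasmid is propagated in a ccdB-tolerant strain under dual chloramphenicol and ampicillin selection. Small hits inside the cassette, such as attR1 and the SV40 NLS motifs, appear to be remnants or incidental matches. The associated publication concerns synthetic single-domain antibodies, which suggests use for periplasmic expression of such binders.
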