LOCUS       Exported 6991 bp ds-DNA circular SYN 28-MAR-2018
DEFINITION  synthetic circular DNA
ACCESSION   .
VERSION     .
KEYWORDS    pBXPHM3FX_[#190]
SOURCE      synthetic DNA construct
  ORGANISM  synthetic DNA construct
REFERENCE   1 (bases 1 to 6991)
  AUTHORS   .
  TITLE     Direct Submission
  JOURNAL   Exported Mar 28, 2018 from SnapGene 4.1.7 http://www.snapgene.com
FEATURES             Location/Qualifiers
     source          1..6991
                     /organism="synthetic DNA construct"
                     /mol_type="other DNA"
     gene            319..384
                     /label=pelB
     CDS             385..423
                     /label=linker
     gene            424..453
                     /label=10xHis
     gene            454..1566
                     /label=MBP
     CDS             1567..1590
                     /label=3C
     CDS             complement(1595..1601)
                     /label=SapI
     gene            complement(1639..1944)
                     /label=ccdB
     gene            complement(2286..2945)
                     /label=cat
     CDS             3257..3263
                     /label=SapI
     gene            3878..4738
                     /label=AmpR
     CDS             4893..5512
                     /label=pBR322
     gene            complement(6087..25)
                     /label=AraC
ORIGIN
        1 aagaaaccaa ttgtccatat tgcatcagac attgccgtca ctgcgtcttt tactggcact
       61 tctcgctaac caaaccggta accccgctta ttaaaagcat tctgtaacaa agcgggacca
      121 aagccatgac aaaaacgcgt aacaaaagtg tctataatca cggcagaaaa gtccacattg
      181 attatttgca cggcgtcaca ctttgctatg ccatagcatt tttatccata agattagcgg
      241 atcctacctg acgcttttta tcgcaactct ctactgtttc tccatacccg ttttttgggc
      301 taacaggagg aattaaccat gaaatacctg ctgccgaccg ctgctgctgg tctgctgctc
      361 ctcgctgccc agccggcgat ggccatggat atcggaatta attcggatcc gaattcgagc
      421 tcacatcacc atcaccatca ccatcaccat caccccatga aaatcgaaga aggtaaactg
      481 gtaatctgga ttaacggcga taaaggctat aacggtctcg ctgaagtcgg taagaaattc
      541 gagaaagata ccggaattaa agtcaccgtt gagcatccgg ataaactgga agagaaattc
      601 ccacaggttg cggcaactgg cgatggccct gacattatct tctgggcaca cgaccgcttt
      661 ggtggctacg ctcaatctgg cctgttggct gaaatcaccc cggacaaagc gttccaggac
      721 aagctgtatc cgtttacctg ggatgccgta cgttacaacg gcaagctgat tgcttacccg
      781 atcgctgttg aagcgttatc gctgatttat aacaaagatc tgctgccgaa cccgccaaaa
      841 acctgggaag agatcccggc gctggataaa gaactgaaag cgaaaggtaa gagcgcgctg
      901 atgttcaacc tgcaagaacc gtacttcacc tggccgctga ttgctgctga cgggggttat
      961 gcgttcaagt atgaaaacgg caagtacgac attaaagacg tgggcgtgga taacgctggc
     1021 gcgaaagcgg gtctgacctt cctggttgac ctgattaaaa acaaacacat gaatgcagac
     1081 accgattact ccatcgcaga agctgccttt aataaaggcg aaacagcgat gaccatcaac
     1141 ggcccgtggg catggtccaa catcgacacc agcaaagtga attatggtgt aacggtactg
     1201 ccgaccttca agggtcaacc atccaaaccg ttcgttggcg tgctgagcgc aggtattaac
     1261 gccgccagtc cgaacaaaga gctggcaaaa gagttcctcg aaaactatct gctgactgat
     1321 gaaggtctgg aagcggttaa taaagacaaa ccgctgggtg ccgtagcgct gaagtcttac
     1381 gaggaagagt tggcgaaaga tccacgtatt gccgccacta tggaaaacgc ccagaaaggt
     1441 gaaatcatgc cgaacatccc gcagatgtcc gctttctggt atgccgtgcg tactgcggtg
     1501 atcaacgccg ccagcggtcg tcagactgtc gatgaagccc tgaaagacgc gcagactccg
     1561 ggtagcctgg aagttctgtt ccaggggccc agttgaagag cgacctgcag actggctgtg
     1621 tataagggag cctgacattt atattcccca gaacatcagg ttaatggcgt ttttgatgtc
     1681 attttcgcgg tggctgagat cagccacttc ttccccgata acggagaccg gcacactggc
     1741 catatcggtg gtcatcatgc gccagctttc atccccgata tgcaccaccg ggtaaagttc
     1801 acgggagact ttatctgaca gcagacgtgc actggccagg gggatcacca tccgtcgccc
     1861 gggcgtgtca ataatatcac tctgtacatc cacaaacaga cgataacggc tctctctttt
     1921 ataggtgtaa accttaaact gcatttcacc agcccctgtt ctcgtcagca aaagagccgt
     1981 tcatttcaat aaaccgggcg acctcagcca tcccttcctg attttccgct ttccagcgtt
     2041 cggcacgcag acgacgggct tcattctgca tggttgtgct taccagaccg gagatattga
     2101 catcatatat gccttgagca actgatagct gtcgctgtca actgtcactg taatacgctg
     2161 cttcatagca tacctctttt tgacatactt cgggtataca tatcagtata tattcttata
     2221 ccgcaaaaat cagcgcgcaa atacgcatac tgttatctgg cttttagtaa gccggatcca
     2281 cgcgtttacg ccccgccctg ccactcatcg cagtactgtt gtaattcatt aagcattctg
     2341 ccgacatgga agccatcaca aacggcatga tgaacctgaa tcgccagcgg catcagcacc
     2401 ttgtcgcctt gcgtataata tttgcccatg gtgaaaacgg gggcgaagaa gttgtccata
     2461 ttggccacgt ttaaatcaaa actggtgaaa ctcacccagg gattggctga gacgaaaaac
     2521 atattctcaa taaacccttt agggaaatag gccaggtttt caccgtaaca cgccacatct
     2581 tgcgaatata tgtgtagaaa ctgccggaaa tcgtcgtggt attcactcca gagcgatgaa
     2641 aacgtttcag tttgctcatg gaaaacggtg taacaagggt gaacactatc ccatatcacc
     2701 agctcaccgt ctttcattgc catacggaat tccggatgag cattcatcag gcgggcaaga
     2761 atgtgaataa aggccggata aaacttgtgc ttatttttct ttacggtctt taaaaaggcc
     2821 gtaatatcca gctgaacggt ctggttatag gtacattgag caactgactg aaatgcctca
     2881 aaatgttctt tacgatgcca ttgggatata tcaacggtgg tatatccagt gatttttttc
     2941 tccattttag cttccttagc tcctgaaaat ctcgacggat cctaactcaa aatccacaca
     3001 ttatacgagc cggaagcata aagtgtaaag cctggggtgc ctaatgcggc cgccatagtg
     3061 actggatatg ttgtgtttta cagtattatg tagtctgttt tttatgcaaa atctaattta
     3121 atatattgat atttatatca ttttacgttt ctcgttcagc ttttttgtac aaacttgtga
     3181 tatcgaattc gctagctacc tttctcttct tttttggatc tacctttctc ttcttttttg
     3241 gggatccact agttcagctc ttctgcataa ctagaacaaa aactcatctc agaagaggat
     3301 ctgaatagcg ccgtcgacca tcatcatcat catcattgag tttaaacggt ctccagcttg
     3361 gctgttttgg cggatgagag aagattttca gcctgataca gattaaatca gaacgcagaa
     3421 gcggtctgat aaaacagaat ttgcctggcg gcagtagcgc ggtggtccca cctgacccca
     3481 tgccgaactc agaagtgaaa cgccgtagcg ccgatggtag tgtggggtct ccccatgcga
     3541 gagtagggaa ctgccaggca tcaaataaaa cgaaaggctc agtcgaaaga ctgggccttt
     3601 cgttttatct gttgtttgtc ggtgaacgct ctcctgagta ggacaaatcc gccgggagcg
     3661 gatttgaacg ttgcgaagca acggcccgga gggtggcggg caggacgccc gccataaact
     3721 gccaggcatc aaattaagca gaaggccatc ctgacggatg gcctttttgc gtttctacaa
     3781 actcttttgt ttatttttct aaatacattc aaatatgtat ccgctcatga gacaataacc
     3841 ctgataaatg cttcaataat attgaaaaag gaagagtatg agtattcaac atttccgtgt
     3901 cgcccttatt cccttttttg cggcattttg ccttcctgtt tttgctcacc cagaaacgct
     3961 ggtgaaagta aaagatgctg aagatcagtt gggtgcacga gtgggttaca tcgaactgga
     4021 tctcaacagc ggtaagatcc ttgagagttt tcgccccgaa gaacgttttc caatgatgag
     4081 cacttttaaa gttctgctat gtggcgcggt attatcccgt gttgacgccg ggcaagagca
     4141 actcggtcgc cgcatacact attctcagaa tgacttggtt gagtactcac cagtcacaga
     4201 aaagcatctt acggatggca tgacagtaag agaattatgc agtgctgcca taaccatgag
     4261 tgataacact gcggccaact tacttctgac aacgatcgga ggaccgaagg agctaaccgc
     4321 ttttttgcac aacatggggg atcatgtaac tcgccttgat cgttgggaac cggagctgaa
     4381 tgaagccata ccaaacgacg agcgtgacac cacgatgcct gtagcaatgg caacaacgtt
     4441 gcgcaaacta ttaactggcg aactacttac tctagcttcc cggcaacaat taatagactg
     4501 gatggaggcg gataaagttg caggaccact tctgcgctcg gcccttccgg ctggctggtt
     4561 tattgctgat aaatctggag ccggtgagcg tgggtctcgc ggtatcattg cagcactggg
     4621 gccagatggt aagccctccc gtatcgtagt tatctacacg acggggagtc aggcaactat
     4681 ggatgaacga aatagacaga tcgctgagat aggtgcctca ctgattaagc attggtaact
     4741 gtcagaccaa gtttactcat atatacttta gattgattta aaacttcatt tttaatttaa
     4801 aaggatctag gtgaagatcc tttttgataa tctcatgacc aaaatccctt aacgtgagtt
     4861 ttcgttccac tgagcgtcag accccgtaga aaagatcaaa ggatcttctt gagatccttt
     4921 ttttctgcgc gtaatctgct gcttgcaaac aaaaaaacca ccgctaccag cggtggtttg
     4981 tttgccggat caagagctac caactctttt tccgaaggta actggcttca gcagagcgca
     5041 gataccaaat actgtccttc tagtgtagcc gtagttaggc caccacttca agaactctgt
     5101 agcaccgcct acatacctcg ctctgctaat cctgttacca gtggctgctg ccagtggcga
     5161 taagtcgtgt cttaccgggt tggactcaag acgatagtta ccggataagg cgcagcggtc
     5221 gggctgaacg gggggttcgt gcacacagcc cagcttggag cgaacgacct acaccgaact
     5281 gagataccta cagcgtgagc tatgagaaag cgccacgctt cccgaaggga gaaaggcgga
     5341 caggtatccg gtaagcggca gggtcggaac aggagagcgc acgagggagc ttccaggggg
     5401 aaacgcctgg tatctttata gtcctgtcgg gtttcgccac ctctgacttg agcgtcgatt
     5461 tttgtgatgc tcgtcagggg ggcggagcct atggaaaaac gccagcaacg cggccttttt
     5521 acggttcctg gccttttgct ggccttttgc tcacatgttc tttcctgcgt tatcccctga
     5581 ttctgtggat aaccgtatta ccgcctttga gtgagctgat accgctcgcc gcagccgaac
     5641 gaccgagcgc agcgagtcag tgagcgagga agcggaagtg cgcctgatgc ggtattttct
     5701 ccttacgcat ctggtatgtc aaaaaaccct atctagaaaa ccctcgatcg ttcgtcagtg
     5761 cgatcgtacg atcgagcggc cgttagtgcg cacgacctca cgacagtgcg agcggccgtt
     5821 cggccgtgcg cgcgttctag cgtccgacct cacggccgat ctatagtgct atcgccctac
     5881 ctcccgcccg tgcgatcgcc ctatagtgct atcgccctac ctcccgcccg tgcgatcgcc
     5941 agtgcatgct cccgatcgta cgcccgttct cacggccgca cgccccatcg tccgacctag
     6001 ctcacaatcg ttcgtgctca cgaccggccg tgcgccctag ccatcgccct acctcccgcc
     6061 cgtgcgatcg cccccgcgac cgtactcccg ccaatgtgag ctgacctgaa cgagaacgtg
     6121 cgataaagaa aaaaaactga ctagaaaaca tccgatcgtt cgtcagtgcg atcgtacgat
     6181 cgagcggccg ttagtgcgca cgacctcacg acagtgcgag cggccgttcg gccgtgcgcg
     6241 cgttctagcg tccgacctca cggccgatct atagtgctat cgccctacct cccgcccgtg
     6301 cgatcgccct atagtgctat cgccctacct cccgcccgtg cgatcgccag tgccatcgtc
     6361 cgacctagct cacaatcgtt cgtgctcacg accggccgtg cgccctagcc atcgccctac
     6421 ctcccgcccg tgcgatcgcc cccgcgaccg tactcccgcc ggacccagaa actcgacaat
     6481 atttcagcag tcaaagaaaa acgcccggaa aaacaacgcg cgcccgacct cactccctag
     6541 cgccctatcc ttcggcctat cacccgaccg ctcgccctag cagcaaaaaa tgcgcgcgcc
     6601 cgacctcact ccctagcgcc ctatccttcg ttcgagcggg cagccgcacc ggaaaaaaga
     6661 cggcctatca tacggccgtg cgcccgacct agcagcaaaa aacgcgtacg cccgtgcgct
     6721 ctcacggacc ggaaaaaatt ctatctgccg tccgagcgtt cgtactatcc ttcggcctat
     6781 cacccgaccg ctcgccctag cagcaaaaaa tcctatctgc cgtccgagcg ttcgtactat
     6841 ccttcgttcg agcgggcagc cgcacagcaa aaaatactca ctagcgaccg atcggtctat
     6901 ccttcgttcg agcgggcagc cgcacataaa aaaagccgac cgatcgatcg ccctatctat
     6961 cggccgttcg tgctcaaaaa acagcatacg g
//
