Features (pLannotate 1.2.2; 22 found; start..end, strand, type, name):
    120..285     +  promoter       araBAD promoter: araBAD; promoter of the L-arabinose operon of E. coli; the araC regulatory gene is transcribed in the opposite direction (Guzman et al., 1995)
    319..384     +  sig_peptide    pelB signal sequence: leader peptide for secretion; pelB (fragment)
    427..450     +  CDS            8xHis: 8xHis affinity tag
    457..1557    +  CDS            MBP: maltose binding protein from E. coli; malE (mutated); This version of the gene does not encode a signal sequence, so MBP will remain in the cytosol.
   1642..1944    -  CDS            ccdB: CCDB_ECOLI - Also known as G, letB, letD. Experimental evidence at protein level: Swiss-Prot protein existence level 1. Toxic component of a type II toxin-antitoxin (TA) system, functioning in plasmid maintainence. Responsible for the post- segregational killing (PSK) of plasmid-free cells, also referred to as a plasmid addiction system. Half-life of over 2 hours. Cell killing by CcdB is accompanied by filamentation, defects in chromosome and plasmid segregation, defects in cell division, formation of anucleate cells, decreased DNA synthesis and plasmid loss. Interferes with the activity of DN
   1949..2107    -  CDS            ccdA (fragment): CCDA_ECO57 - Also known as H, letA. Experimental evidence at protein level: Swiss-Prot protein existence level 1. Antitoxin component of a type II toxin-antitoxin (TA) system which inhibits the post-segregational killing (PSK) of plasmid-free cells, also referred to as a plasmid addiction system. Binds to and blocks the activity of CcdB; will also remove bound CcdB protein from the CcdB-GyrA complex by forming a CcdA-CcdB complex, a process termed rejuvenation. Functions as a transcriptional corepressor for the ccdAB operon, repression also requires CcdB (By similarity). From Escherichia coli
   2286..2945    -  CDS            CmR: chloramphenicol acetyltransferase; cat; confers resistance to chloramphenicol
   2946..2975    -  promoter       cat promoter (fragment): promoter of the E. coli cat gene encoding chloramphenicol acetyltransferase
   2999..3029    -  promoter       lac UV5 promoter: E. coli lac promoter with an "up" mutation
   3054..3178    -  protein_bind   attR1: mutant version of attR; recombination site for the Gateway® LR reaction LR Clonase™
   3197..3217    -  CDS            SV40 NLS: nuclear localization signal of SV40 (simian virus 40) large T antigen
   3221..3241    -  CDS            SV40 NLS: nuclear localization signal of SV40 (simian virus 40) large T antigen
   3322..3339    +  CDS            capTEV™ (fragment): composite tag for in vivo biotinylation, TEV protease cleavage, and 6xHis tagging
   3446..3561    +  ncRNA          5S rRNA: Accession: RF00001 - 5S ribosomal RNA
   3565..3651    +  terminator     rrnB T1 terminator: Escherichia coli rrnB; transcription terminator T1 from the E. coli rrnB gene
   3743..3770    +  terminator     rrnB T2 terminator: transcription terminator T2 from the E. coli rrnB gene
   3789..3880    +  promoter       AmpR promoter: bla
   3881..4741    +  CDS            AmpR: β-lactamase; bla; confers resistance to ampicillin, carbenicillin, and related antibiotics
   4912..5500    +  rep_origin     ori: high-copy-number ColE1/pMB1/pBR322/pUC origin of replication
   5686..5826    -  misc_feature   bom: basis of mobility region from pBR322
   5928..5968    -  CDS            rop (fragment): Rop protein, which maintains plasmids at low copy number; rop
   6090..6968    -  CDS            araC: L-arabinose regulatory protein; araC
>Addgene plasmid #110099 | pBXNPHM3 | addgene full sequence | sequence record 258124 | Addgene NGS Result
AAGAAACCAATTGTCCATATTGCATCAGACATTGCCGTCACTGCGTCTTTTACTGGCACTTCTCGCTAAC
CAAACCGGTAACCCCGCTTATTAAAAGCATTCTGTAACAAAGCGGGACCAAAGCCATGACAAAAACGCGT
AACAAAAGTGTCTATAATCACGGCAGAAAAGTCCACATTGATTATTTGCACGGCGTCACACTTTGCTATG
CCATAGCATTTTTATCCATAAGATTAGCGGATCCTACCTGACGCTTTTTATCGCAACTCTCTACTGTTTC
TCCATACCCGTTTTTTGGGCTAACAGGAGGAATTAACCATGAAATACCTGCTGCCGACCGCTGCTGCTGG
TCTGCTGCTCCTCGCTGCCCAGCCGGCGATGGCCATGGATATCGGAATTAATTCGGATCCGAATTCGAGC
TCACATCACCATCACCATCACCATCACCATCACCCCATGAAAATCGAAGAAGGTAAACTGGTAATCTGGA
TTAACGGCGATAAAGGCTATAACGGTCTCGCTGAAGTCGGTAAGAAATTCGAGAAAGATACCGGAATTAA
AGTCACCGTTGAGCATCCGGATAAACTGGAAGAGAAATTCCCACAGGTTGCGGCAACTGGCGATGGCCCT
GACATTATCTTCTGGGCACACGACCGCTTTGGTGGCTACGCTCAATCTGGCCTGTTGGCTGAAATCACCC
CGGACAAAGCGTTCCAGGACAAGCTGTATCCGTTTACCTGGGATGCCGTACGTTACAACGGCAAGCTGAT
TGCTTACCCGATCGCTGTTGAAGCGTTATCGCTGATTTATAACAAAGATCTGCTGCCGAACCCGCCAAAA
ACCTGGGAAGAGATCCCGGCGCTGGATAAAGAACTGAAAGCGAAAGGTAAGAGCGCGCTGATGTTCAACC
TGCAAGAACCGTACTTCACCTGGCCGCTGATTGCTGCTGACGGGGGTTATGCGTTCAAGTATGAAAACGG
CAAGTACGACATTAAAGACGTGGGCGTGGATAACGCTGGCGCGAAAGCGGGTCTGACCTTCCTGGTTGAC
CTGATTAAAAACAAACACATGAATGCAGACACCGATTACTCCATCGCAGAAGCTGCCTTTAATAAAGGCG
AAACAGCGATGACCATCAACGGCCCGTGGGCATGGTCCAACATCGACACCAGCAAAGTGAATTATGGTGT
AACGGTACTGCCGACCTTCAAGGGTCAACCATCCAAACCGTTCGTTGGCGTGCTGAGCGCAGGTATTAAC
GCCGCCAGTCCGAACAAAGAGCTGGCAAAAGAGTTCCTCGAAAACTATCTGCTGACTGATGAAGGTCTGG
AAGCGGTTAATAAAGACAAACCGCTGGGTGCCGTAGCGCTGAAGTCTTACGAGGAAGAGTTGGCGAAAGA
TCCACGTATTGCCGCCACTATGGAAAACGCCCAGAAAGGTGAAATCATGCCGAACATCCCGCAGATGTCC
GCTTTCTGGTATGCCGTGCGTACTGCGGTGATCAACGCCGCCAGCGGTCGTCAGACTGTCGATGAAGCCC
TGAAAGACGCGCAGACTCCGGGTAGCCTGGAAGTTCTGTTCCAGGGGCCCAGTTGAAGAGCGACCTGCAG
ACTGGCTGTGTATAAGGGAGCCTGACATTTATATTCCCCAGAACATCAGGTTAATGGCGTTTTTGATGTC
ATTTTCGCGGTGGCTGAGATCAGCCACTTCTTCCCCGATAACGGAGACCGGCACACTGGCCATATCGGTG
GTCATCATGCGCCAGCTTTCATCCCCGATATGCACCACCGGGTAAAGTTCACGGGAGACTTTATCTGACA
GCAGACGTGCACTGGCCAGGGGGATCACCATCCGTCGCCCGGGCGTGTCAATAATATCACTCTGTACATC
CACAAACAGACGATAACGGCTCTCTCTTTTATAGGTGTAAACCTTAAACTGCATTTCACCAGCCCCTGTT
CTCGTCAGCAAAAGAGCCGTTCATTTCAATAAACCGGGCGACCTCAGCCATCCCTTCCTGATTTTCCGCT
TTCCAGCGTTCGGCACGCAGACGACGGGCTTCATTCTGCATGGTTGTGCTTACCAGACCGGAGATATTGA
CATCATATATGCCTTGAGCAACTGATAGCTGTCGCTGTCAACTGTCACTGTAATACGCTGCTTCATAGCA
TACCTCTTTTTGACATACTTCGGGTATACATATCAGTATATATTCTTATACCGCAAAAATCAGCGCGCAA
ATACGCATACTGTTATCTGGCTTTTAGTAAGCCGGATCCACGCGTTTACGCCCCGCCCTGCCACTCATCG
CAGTACTGTTGTAATTCATTAAGCATTCTGCCGACATGGAAGCCATCACAAACGGCATGATGAACCTGAA
TCGCCAGCGGCATCAGCACCTTGTCGCCTTGCGTATAATATTTGCCCATGGTGAAAACGGGGGCGAAGAA
GTTGTCCATATTGGCCACGTTTAAATCAAAACTGGTGAAACTCACCCAGGGATTGGCTGAGACGAAAAAC
ATATTCTCAATAAACCCTTTAGGGAAATAGGCCAGGTTTTCACCGTAACACGCCACATCTTGCGAATATA
TGTGTAGAAACTGCCGGAAATCGTCGTGGTATTCACTCCAGAGCGATGAAAACGTTTCAGTTTGCTCATG
GAAAACGGTGTAACAAGGGTGAACACTATCCCATATCACCAGCTCACCGTCTTTCATTGCCATACGGAAT
TCCGGATGAGCATTCATCAGGCGGGCAAGAATGTGAATAAAGGCCGGATAAAACTTGTGCTTATTTTTCT
TTACGGTCTTTAAAAAGGCCGTAATATCCAGCTGAACGGTCTGGTTATAGGTACATTGAGCAACTGACTG
AAATGCCTCAAAATGTTCTTTACGATGCCATTGGGATATATCAACGGTGGTATATCCAGTGATTTTTTTC
TCCATTTTAGCTTCCTTAGCTCCTGAAAATCTCGACGGATCCTAACTCAAAATCCACACATTATACGAGC
CGGAAGCATAAAGTGTAAAGCCTGGGGTGCCTCATGCGGCCGCCATAGTGACTGGATATGTTGTGTTTTA
CAGTATTATGTAGTCTGTTTTTTATGCAAAATCTAATTTAATATATTGATATTTATATCATTTTACGTTT
CTCGTTCAGCTTTTTTGTACAAACTTGTGATATCGAATTCGCTAGCTACCTTTCTCTTCTTTTTTGGATC
TACCTTTCTCTTCTTTTTTGGGGATCCACTAGTTCAGCTCTTCTGCATAATAACTAGAACAAAAACTCAT
CTCAGAAGAGGATCTGAATAGCGCCGTCGACCATCATCATCATCATCATTGAGTTTAAACGGTCTCCAGC
TTGGCTGTTTTGGCGGATGAGAGAAGATTTTCAGCCTGATACAGATTAAATCAGAACGCAGAAGCGGTCT
GATAAAACAGAATTTGCCTGGCGGCAGTAGCGCGGTGGTCCCACCTGACCCCATGCCGAACTCAGAAGTG
AAACGCCGTAGCGCCGATGGTAGTGTGGGGTCTCCCCATGCGAGAGTAGGGAACTGCCAGGCATCAAATA
AAACGAAAGGCTCAGTCGAAAGACTGGGCCTTTCGTTTTATCTGTTGTTTGTCGGTGAACGCTCTCCTGA
GTAGGACAAATCCGCCGGGAGCGGATTTGAACGTTGCGAAGCAACGGCCCGGAGGGTGGCGGGCAGGACG
CCCGCCATAAACTGCCAGGCATCAAATTAAGCAGAAGGCCATCCTGACGGATGGCCTTTTTGCGTTTCTA
CAAACTCTTTTGTTTATTTTTCTAAATACATTCAAATATGTATCCGCTCATGAGACAATAACCCTGATAA
ATGCTTCAATAATATTGAAAAAGGAAGAGTATGAGTATTCAACATTTCCGTGTCGCCCTTATTCCCTTTT
TTGCGGCATTTTGCCTTCCTGTTTTTGCTCACCCAGAAACGCTGGTGAAAGTAAAAGATGCTGAAGATCA
GTTGGGTGCACGAGTGGGTTACATCGAACTGGATCTCAACAGCGGTAAGATCCTTGAGAGTTTTCGCCCC
GAAGAACGTTTTCCAATGATGAGCACTTTTAAAGTTCTGCTATGTGGCGCGGTATTATCCCGTGTTGACG
CCGGGCAAGAGCAACTCGGTCGCCGCATACACTATTCTCAGAATGACTTGGTTGAGTACTCACCAGTCAC
AGAAAAGCATCTTACGGATGGCATGACAGTAAGAGAATTATGCAGTGCTGCCATAACCATGAGTGATAAC
ACTGCGGCCAACTTACTTCTGACAACGATCGGAGGACCGAAGGAGCTAACCGCTTTTTTGCACAACATGG
GGGATCATGTAACTCGCCTTGATCGTTGGGAACCGGAGCTGAATGAAGCCATACCAAACGACGAGCGTGA
CACCACGATGCCTGTAGCAATGGCAACAACGTTGCGCAAACTATTAACTGGCGAACTACTTACTCTAGCT
TCCCGGCAACAATTAATAGACTGGATGGAGGCGGATAAAGTTGCAGGACCACTTCTGCGCTCGGCCCTTC
CGGCTGGCTGGTTTATTGCTGATAAATCTGGAGCCGGTGAGCGTGGGTCTCGCGGTATCATTGCAGCACT
GGGGCCAGATGGTAAGCCCTCCCGTATCGTAGTTATCTACACGACGGGGAGTCAGGCAACTATGGATGAA
CGAAATAGACAGATCGCTGAGATAGGTGCCTCACTGATTAAGCATTGGTAACTGTCAGACCAAGTTTACT
CATATATACTTTAGATTGATTTAAAACTTCATTTTTAATTTAAAAGGATCTAGGTGAAGATCCTTTTTGA
TAATCTCATGACCAAAATCCCTTAACGTGAGTTTTCGTTCCACTGAGCGTCAGACCCCGTAGAAAAGATC
AAAGGATCTTCTTGAGATCCTTTTTTTCTGCGCGTAATCTGCTGCTTGCAAACAAAAAAACCACCGCTAC
CAGCGGTGGTTTGTTTGCCGGATCAAGAGCTACCAACTCTTTTTCCGAAGGTAACTGGCTTCAGCAGAGC
GCAGATACCAAATACTGTCCTTCTAGTGTAGCCGTAGTTAGGCCACCACTTCAAGAACTCTGTAGCACCG
CCTACATACCTCGCTCTGCTAATCCTGTTACCAGTGGCTGCTGCCAGTGGCGATAAGTCGTGTCTTACCG
GGTTGGACTCAAGACGATAGTTACCGGATAAGGCGCAGCGGTCGGGCTGAACGGGGGGTTCGTGCACACA
GCCCAGCTTGGAGCGAACGACCTACACCGAACTGAGATACCTACAGCGTGAGCTATGAGAAAGCGCCACG
CTTCCCGAAGGGAGAAAGGCGGACAGGTATCCGGTAAGCGGCAGGGTCGGAACAGGAGAGCGCACGAGGG
AGCTTCCAGGGGGAAACGCCTGGTATCTTTATAGTCCTGTCGGGTTTCGCCACCTCTGACTTGAGCGTCG
ATTTTTGTGATGCTCGTCAGGGGGGCGGAGCCTATGGAAAAACGCCAGCAACGCGGCCTTTTTACGGTTC
CTGGCCTTTTGCTGGCCTTTTGCTCACATGTTCTTTCCTGCGTTATCCCCTGATTCTGTGGATAACCGTA
TTACCGCCTTTGAGTGAGCTGATACCGCTCGCCGCAGCCGAACGACCGAGCGCAGCGAGTCAGTGAGCGA
GGAAGCGGAAGTGCCCCTGATGCGGTATTTTCTCCTTACGCATCTGTGCGGTATTTCACACCGCATATGG
TGCACTCTCAGTACAATCTGCTCTGATGCCGCATAGTTAAGCCAGTATACACTCCGCTATCGCTACGTGA
CTGGGTCATGGCTGCGCCCCGACACCCGCCAACACCCGCTGACGCGCCCTGACGGGCTTGTCTGCTCCCG
GCATCCGCTTACAGACAAGCTGTGACCGTCTCCGGGAGCTGCATGTGTCAGAGGTTTTCACCGTCATCAC
CGAAACGCGCGAGGCAGCAGATCAATTCGCGCGCGAAGGCGAAGCGGCATGCATAATGTGCCTGTCAAAT
GGACGAAGCAGGGATTCTGCAAACCCTATGCTACTCCGTCAAGCCGTCAATTGTCTGATTCGTTACCAAT
TATGACAACTTGACGGCTACATCATTCACTTTTTCTTCACAACCGGCACGGAACTCGCTCGGGCTGGCCC
CGGTGCATTTTTTAAATACCCGCGAGAAATAGAGTTGATCGTCAAAACCAACATTGCGACCGACGGTGGC
GATAGGCATCCGGGTGGTGCTCAAAAGCAGCTTCGCCTGGCTGATACGTTGGTCCTCGCGCCAGCTTAAG
ACGCTAATCCCTAACTGCTGGCGGAAAAGATGTGACAGACGCGACGGCGACAAGCAAACATGCTGTGCGA
CGCTGGCGATATCAAAATTGCTGTCTGCCAGGTGATCGCTGATGTACTGACAAGCCTCGCGTACCCGATT
ATCCATCGGTGGATGGAGCGACTCGTTAATCGCTTCCATGCGCCGCAGTAACAATTGCTCAAGCAGATTT
ATCGCCAGCAGCTCCGAATAGCGCCCTTCCCCTTGCCCGGCGTTAATGATTTGCCCAAACAGGTCGCTGA
AATGCGGCTGGTGCGCTTCATCCGGGCGAAAGAACCCCGTATTGGCAAATATTGACGGCCAGTTAAGCCA
TTCATGCCAGTAGGCGCGCGGACGAAAGTAAACCCACTGGTGATACCATTCGCGAGCCTCCGGATGACGA
CCGTAGTGATGAATCTCTCCTGGCGGGAACAGCAAAATATCACCCGGTCGGCAAACAAATTCTCGTCCCT
GATTTTTCACCACCCCCTGACCGCGAATGGTGAGATTGAGAATATAACCTTTCATTCCCAGCGGTCGGTC
GATAAAAAAATCGAGATAACCGTTGGCCTCAATCGGCGTTAAACCCGCCACCAGATGGGCATTAAACGAG
TATCCCGGCAGCAGGGGATCATTTTGCGCTTCAGCCATACTTTTCATACTCCCGCCATTCAGAG
